Addgene plasmid #239726: pKG2498_pGEEC530_pShip-CMV-mRuby2-SV40
Purpose: Plasmid expressing mRuby2 with the CMV promoter and SV40 3' UTR
Depositing lab: Kate Galloway. Depositing organization: Massachusetts Institute of Technology. Publication: High-resolution profiling reveals coupled transcriptional and translational regulation of transgenes. Peterman EL, Ploessl DS, Love KS, Sanabria V, Daniels RF, Johnstone CP, Godavarti DR, Kabaria SR, Oakes CG, Pai AA, Galloway KE. Nucleic Acids Research, Volume 53, Issue 11, 24 June 2025, gkaf528 10.1093/nar/gkaf528 PubMed 39651241.
Backbone
  Vector backbone: pShip
  Vector type: Synthetic Biology
Growth in bacteria
  Bacterial resistance: Kanamycin, 50 μg/mL
  Growth temperature: 30°C
  Growth strain: NEB Stable
  Copy number: High Copy
Gene/Insert
  Gene/Insert name: mRuby2
  Species: Entacmaea quadricolor
  Cloning method: Golden Gate
Terms and licenses: Academic/Nonprofit Terms; Industry Terms: Not Available to Industry
Depositor comments: Please visit https://doi.org/10.1101/2024.11.26.625483 for bioRxiv preprint.
How to cite: pKG2498_pGEEC530_pShip-CMV-mRuby2-SV40 was a gift from Kate Galloway (Addgene plasmid # 239726 ; http://n2t.net/addgene:239726 ; RRID:Addgene_239726)
