[The description below was written by a language model from this plasmid's Addgene catalogue record and pLannotate feature annotations shown in this document.]
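Description:
pKG2498_pGEEC530_pShip-CMV-mRuby2-SV40 is a compact (about 3.5 kb) synthetic-biology plasmid built on the pShip backbone by Golden Gate assembly, carrying a single mammalian expression unit for the red fluorescent protein mRuby2. It is propagated in E. coli through a high-copy ColE1/pUC-type origin and selected with kanamycin via an aminoglycoside phosphotransferase (aph(3')-Ia) gene. Two bacterial transcription terminators, rrnB T1 and T2, lie between the origin and the expression cassette, where they likely insulate the insert from read-through transcription originating in the backbone.

The payload consists of the human cytomegalovirus immediate-early enhancer and promoter driving the mRuby2 coding sequence, a constitutively fluorescent red protein derived from the sea anemone Entacmaea quadricolor, followed by an SV40 polyadenylation signal that serves as the 3' UTR and terminates the transcript. The automated annotation also flags a short fragment resembling the TRE3GV promoter immediately downstream of the CMV promoter. This most likely reflects sequence shared with the CMV-derived core promoter or 5' leader rather than a functional Tet-responsive element, since no tet operator array is annotated and the record describes the construct as CMV-driven. No eukaryotic selection cassette, viral packaging elements or integration sites are annotated, which suggests transient delivery into mammalian cells, although the record does not state the delivery route.

According to the catalogue entry, the plasmid's purpose is to express mRuby2 from this specific promoter and 3' UTR pairing. The associated publication concerns coupled transcriptional and translational regulation of transgenes, so the plasmid was probably one of a set of constructs comparing how regulatory parts shape reporter output.
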