Features (pLannotate 1.2.2; 9 found; start..end, strand, type, name):
    122..931     +  CDS            KanR: aminoglycoside phosphotransferase; aph(3')-Ia; confers resistance to kanamycin in bacteria or G418 (Geneticin®) in eukaryotes
   1021..1609    +  rep_origin     ori: high-copy-number ColE1/pMB1/pBR322/pUC origin of replication
   1777..1820    -  terminator     rrnB T1 terminator: Escherichia coli rrnB; transcription terminator T1 from the E. coli rrnB gene
   1952..1979    +  terminator     rrnB T2 terminator: transcription terminator T2 from the E. coli rrnB gene
   2047..2350    +  enhancer       CMV enhancer: human cytomegalovirus immediate early enhancer
   2351..2554    +  promoter       CMV promoter: human cytomegalovirus (CMV) immediate early promoter
   2555..2588    +  promoter       TRE3GV promoter (fragment): 3rd-generation Tet-responsive promoter that can be activated by binding of Tet-On® 3G, optimized for retroviral and lentiviral vectors
   2615..3325    +  CDS            mRuby2: mRuby2 is a basic (constitutively fluorescent) red fluorescent protein published in 2012, derived from Entacmaea quadricolor. It has moderate acid sensitivity.
   3340..3461    +  polyA_signal   SV40 poly(A) signal: SV40 polyadenylation signal
>Addgene plasmid #239726 | pKG2498_pGEEC530_pShip-CMV-mRuby2-SV40 | addgene full sequence | sequence record 475967 | Addgene NGS Result
CGCTCGCTGACTGCAGGTGCCCGTGTCTCAAAATCTCTGATGTTACATTGCACAAGATAAAAATATATCA
TCATGAACAATAAAACTGTCTGCTTACATAAACAGTAATACAAGGGGTGTTATGAGCCATATTCAACGGG
AAACGTCGAGGCCGCGATTAAATTCCAACATGGATGCTGATTTATATGGGTATAAATGGGCTCGCGATAA
TGTCGGGCAATCAGGTGCGACAATCTATCGCTTGTATGGGAAGCCCGATGCGCCAGAGTTGTTTCTGAAA
CATGGCAAAGGTAGCGTTGCCAATGATGTTACAGATGAGATGGTCAGACTAAACTGGCTGACGGAATTTA
TGCCTCTTCCGACCATCAAGCATTTTATCCGTACTCCTGGTGATGCATGGTTACTCACCACTGCGATCCC
CGGAAAAACAGCATTCCAGGTATTAGAAGAATATCCTGATTCAGGTGAAAATATTGTTGATGCGCTGGCA
GTGTTCCTGCGCCGGTTGCATTCGATTCCTGTTTGTAATTGTCCTTTTAACAGCGATCGCGTATTTCGTC
TAGCTCAGGCGCAATCACGAATGAATAACGGTTTGGTTGATGCGAGTGATTTTGATGACGAGCGTAATGG
CTGGCCTGTTGAACAAGTCTGGAAAGAAATGCATAAACTTTTGCCATTCTCACCGGATTCAGTCGTCACT
CATGGTGATTTCTCACTTGATAACCTTATTTTTGACGAGGGGAAATTAATAGGTTGTATTGATGTTGGAC
GAGTCGGAATCGCAGACCGATACCAGGATCTTGCCATCCTATGGAACTGCCTCGGTGAGTTTTCTCCTTC
ATTACAGAAACGGCTTTTTCAAAAATATGGTATTGATAATCCTGATATGAATAAATTGCAGTTTCATTTG
ATGCTCGATGAGTTTTTCTAATCAGAATTGGTTAATTGGTTGTAACATTATTCAGATTGGGCCCCGTTCC
ACTGAGCGTCAGACCCCGTAGAAAAGATCAAAGGATCTTCTTGAGATCCTTTTTTTCTGCGCGTAATCTG
CTGCTTGCAAACAAAAAAACCACCGCTACCAGCGGTGGTTTGTTTGCCGGATCAAGAGCTACCAACTCTT
TTTCCGAAGGTAACTGGCTTCAGCAGAGCGCAGATACCAAATACTGTTCTTCTAGTGTAGCCGTAGTTAG
GCCACCACTTCAAGAACTCTGTAGCACCGCCTACATACCTCGCTCTGCTAATCCTGTTACCAGTGGCTGC
TGCCAGTGGCGATAAGTCGTGTCTTACCGGGTTGGACTCAAGACGATAGTTACCGGATAAGGCGCAGCGG
TCGGGCTGAACGGGGGGTTCGTGCACACAGCCCAGCTTGGAGCGAACGACCTACACCGAACTGAGATACC
TACAGCGTGAGCTATGAGAAAGCGCCACGCTTCCCGAAGGGAGAAAGGCGGACAGGTATCCGGTAAGCGG
CAGGGTCGGAACAGGAGAGCGCACGAGGGAGCTTCCAGGGGGAAACGCCTGGTATCTTTATAGTCCTGTC
GGGTTTCGCCACCTCTGACTTGAGCGTCGATTTTTGTGATGCTCGTCAGGGGGGCGGAGCCTATGGAAAA
ACGCCAGCAACGCGGCCTTTTTACGGTTCCTGGCCTTTTGCTGGCCTTTTGCTCACATGTTCTTTCCTGC
GTTATCCCCTGATTCTGTGGATAACCGTATTACCGCTAGCATGGATCTCGGGGACGTCTAACTACTAAGC
GAGAGTAGGGAACTGCCAGGCATCAAATAAAACGAAAGGCTCAGTCGGAAGACTGGGCCTTTCGTTTTAT
CTGTTGTTTGTCGGTGAACGCTCTCCTGAGTAGGACAAATCCGCCGGGAGCGGATTTGAACGTTGTGAAG
CAACGGCCCGGAGGGTGGCGGGCAGGACGCCCGCCATAAACTGCCAGGCATCAAACTAAGCAGAAGGCCA
TCCTGACGGATGGCCTTTTTGCGTTTCTACAAACTCTTCCTGTTAGTTAGTTACTTAAGCTCGGGCCCAC
CTGCAGTCTACTTACTCGTTACATAACTTACGGTAAATGGCCCGCCTGGCTGACCGCCCAACGACCCCCG
CCCATTGACGTCAATAATGACGTATGTTCCCATAGTAACGCCAATAGGGACTTTCCATTGACGTCAATGG
GTGGAGTATTTACGGTAAACTGCCCACTTGGCAGTACATCAAGTGTATCATATGCCAAGTACGCCCCCTA
TTGACGTCAATGACGGTAAATGGCCCGCCTGGCATTATGCCCAGTACATGACCTTATGGGACTTTCCTAC
TTGGCAGTACATCTACGTATTAGTCATCGCTATTACCATGGTGATGCGGTTTTGGCAGTACATCAATGGG
CGTGGATAGCGGTTTGACTCACGGGGATTTCCAAGTCTCCACCCCATTGACGTCAATGGGAGTTTGTTTT
GGCACCAAAATCAACGGGACTTTCCAAAATGTCGTAACAACTCCGCCCCATTGACGCAAATGGGCGGTAG
GCGTGTACGGTGGGAGGTCTATATAAGCAGAGCTGAGCTCGTTTAGTGAACCGTCAGATCGCCTGGAGAC
GCCATCCACGCTGTAATGGCCACCATGGTGTCTAAGGGCGAAGAGCTGATCAAGGAAAATATGCGTATGA
AGGTGGTCATGGAAGGTTCGGTCAACGGCCACCAATTCAAATGCACAGGTGAAGGAGAAGGCAATCCGTA
CATGGGAACTCAAACCATGAGGATCAAAGTCATCGAGGGAGGACCCCTGCCATTTGCCTTTGACATTCTT
GCCACGTCGTTCATGTATGGCAGCCGTACTTTTATCAAGTACCCGAAAGGCATTCCTGATTTCTTTAAAC
AGTCCTTTCCTGAGGGTTTTACTTGGGAAAGAGTTACGAGATACGAAGATGGTGGAGTCGTCACCGTCAT
GCAGGACACCAGCCTTGAGGATGGCTGTCTCGTTTACCACGTCCAAGTCAGAGGGGTAAACTTTCCCTCC
AATGGTCCCGTGATGCAGAAGAAGACCAAGGGTTGGGAGCCTAATACAGAGATGATGTATCCAGCAGATG
GTGGTCTGAGGGGATACACTCATATGGCACTGAAAGTTGATGGTGGTGGCCATCTGTCTTGCTCTTTCGT
AACAACTTACAGGTCAAAAAAGACCGTCGGGAACATCAAGATGCCCGGTATCCATGCCGTTGATCACCGC
CTGGAAAGGTTAGAGGAAAGTGACAATGAAATGTTCGTAGTACAACGCGAACACGCAGTTGCCAAGTTCG
CCGGGCTTGGTGGTGGGATGGACGAGCTGTACAAGTAACAACGGGATCCAACTTGTTTATTGCAGCTTAT
AATGGTTACAAATAAAGCAATAGCATCACAAATTTCACAAATAAAGCATTTTTTTCACTGCATTCTAGTT
GTGGTTTGTCCAAACTCATCAATGTATCTTA
